>Addgene plasmid #46888 | pMSP3545 | addgene full sequence | sequence record 347882 | Addgene NGS Result
TAATACGACTCACTATAGGGAGACCGGCCTCGAGAAGCTCGCGTTATCGGTCCTTTAATTGGTGGACAAA
TTTACATTAGTCTCGGACATTCTGCTCCCGCCCTTATGGGATTTATCTTCCTTATTCTCGCTTTGATTGT
TCTATCGAAAGCGAAATCAAACGAATAATTTATAAATAAAAAAACCACCTCTAAAAGGTGATTTTTATTT
ATAAATTACAATTTTTCAGCAATATCAGTAATTGCTTTATCAACTGCTGCTTTTTGGCTATCAATCAAAG
CAACACGTGCTGTAATTTGTTTAATTGCCATTTCAATTGAACGTTTCAAGCCTTGGTTTTCTAATTTTGG
TTCAAAGAAAGCTTGAGCTCTCTAGAACTAGTGGTACCGCATGCCTGCAGTACCCATGGTGAGTGCCTCC
TTATAATTTATTTTGTAGTTCCTTCGAACGAAATCATTGTATCTAACAAACTTCAGAATTTAATCAGAGC
CGTTTATTATGCTCGCGTTATCGACAATAATATTATTACCAATACTTTCTCAAGATAGAATTAAGACTGT
TTTAGATTTGTTAATGTTTCTATTGTCAGTATAGTTATAAGACTAGATCTGATCCGTAGCGGTTTTCAAA
ATTTGCAACCAGGAATGAATTACTATCCCTTTTATCAAGAAGCGCACAAAAAGAAAAACGAAATGATACA
CCAATCAGTGCAAAAAAAGATATAATGGGAGATAAGACGGTTCGTGTTCGTGCTGACTTGCACCATATCA
TAAAAATCGAAACAGCAAAGAATGGCGGAAACGTAAAAGAAGTTATGGAAATAAGACTTAGAAGCAAACT
TAAGAGTGTGTTGATAGTGCAGTATCTTAAAATTTTGTATAATAGGAATTGAAGTTAAATTAGATGCTAA
AAATTTGTAATTAAGAAGGAGTGATTACATGAACAAAAATATAAAATATTCTCAAAACTTTTTAACGAGT
GAAAAAGTACTCAACCAAATAATAAAACAATTGAATTTAAAAGAAACCGATACCGTTTACGAAATTGGAA
CAGGTAAAGGGCATTTAACGACGAAACTGGCTAAAATAAGTAAACAGGTAACGTCTATTGAATTAGACAG
TCATCTATTCAACTTATCGTCAGAAAAATTAAAACTGAATACTCGTGTCACTTTAATTCACCAAGATATT
CTACAGTTTCAATTCCCTAACAAACAGAGGTATAAAATTGTTGGGAGTATTCCTTACCATTTAAGCACAC
AAATTATTAAAAAAGTGGTTTTTGAAAGCCATGCGTCTGACATCTATCTGATTGTTGAAGAAGGATTCTA
CAAGCGTACCTTGGATATTCACCGAACACTAGGGTTGCTCTTGCACACTCAAGTCTCGATTCAGCAATTG
CTTAAGCTGCCAGCGGAATGCTTTCATCCTAAACCAAAAGTAAACAGTGTCTTAATAAAACTTACCCGCC
ATACCACAGATGTTCCAGATAAATATTGGAAGCTATATACGTACTTTGTTTCAAAATGGGTCAATCGAGA
ATATCGTCAACTGTTTACTAAAAATCAGTTTCATCAAGCAATGAAACACGCCAAAGTAAACAATTTAAGT
ACCGTTACTTATGAGCAAGTATTGTCTATTTTTAATAGTTATCTATTATTTAACGGGAGGAAATAATTCT
ATGAGTCGCTTTTGTAAATTTGGAAAGTTACACGTTACTAAAGGGAATGTAGATAAATTATTAGGTATAC
TACTGACAGCTTCCAAGGAGCTAAAGAGGTCCCTAGCGCTTAGAATCGCTTTAGGAAACACGATCCAGTC
CAATAATCGTCGATAAAAACTTTTGAAAAAGGTTGGTGAAATTACCTACTTTTGGAATAATCACAAATCA
CAAGTGATTAATCACAAATCACAAGTGATTAATCACTTGTTTATTAAGATATTAAAAGCTATAATTTAAA
TAAAGCGTGAATTTTATTACACAAAAAGAGGGGGGAGAAACTTGGAACTAGCATTTAGAGAAAGCTTAAA
AAAGATGAGAGGTACCAAATCAAAAGAAAAATTCTCCCAAGAATTAGAAATGAGTAGATCAAATTATTCA
CGAATAGAATCAGGAAAATCAGATCCAACCATAAAAACACTAGAACAAATTGCAAAGTTAACTAACTCAA
CGCTAGTAGTGGATTTAATCCCAAATGAGCCAACAGAACCAGAACCAGAAACAGAATCAGAACAAGTAAC
ATTGGATTTAGAAATGGAAGAAGAAAAAAGCAATGACTTCGTGTGAATAATGCACGAAATCGTTGCTTAT
TTTTTTTAAAAGCGGTATACTAGATATAACGAAACAACGAACTGAATAGAAACGAAAAAAGAGCCATGAC
ACATTTATAAAATGTTTGACGACATTTTATAAATGCATAGCCCGATAAGATTGCCAAACCAACGCTTATC
AGTTAGTCAGATGAACTCTTCCCTCGTAAGAAGTTATTTAATTAACTTTGTTTGAAGACGGTATATAACC
GTACTATCATTATATAGGGAAATCAGAGAGTTTTCAAGTATCTAAGCTACTGAATTTAAGAATTGTTAAG
CAATCAATCGGAAATCGTTTGATTGCTTTTTTTGTATTCATTTATAGAAGGTGGAGTTTGTATGAATCAT
GATGAATGTAAAACTTATATAAAAAATAGTTTATTGGAGATAAGAAAATTAGCAAATATCTATACACTAG
AAACGTTTAAGAAAGAGTTAGAAAAGAGAAATATCTACTTAGAAACAAAATCAGATAAGTATTTTTCTTC
GGAGGGGGAAGATTATATATATAAGTTAATAGAAAATAACAAAATAATTTATTCGATTAGTGGAAAAAAA
TTGACTTATAAAGGAAAAAAATCTTTTTCAAAACATGCAATATTGAAACAGTTGAATGAAAAAGCAAACC
AAGTTAATTAAACAACCTATTTTATAGGATTTATAGGAAAGGAGAACAGCTGAATGAATATCCCTTTTGT
TGTAGAAACTGTGCTTCATGACGGCTTGTTAAAGTACAAATTTAAAAATAGTAAAATTCGCTCAATCACT
ACCAAGCCAGGTAAAAGCAAAGGGGCCATTTTTGCGTATCGCTCAAAATCAAGCATGATTGGCGGTCGTG
GTGTTGTTCTGACTTCCGAGGAAGCGATTCAAGAAAATCAAGATACATTTACACATTGGACACCCAACGT
TTATCGTTATGGAACGTATGCAGACGAAAACCGTTCATACACGAAAGGACATTCTGAAAACAATTTAAGA
CAAATCAATACCTTCTTTATTGATTTTGATATTCACACGGCAAAAGAAACTATTTCAGCAAGCGATATTT
TAACAACCGCTATTGATTTAGGTTTTATGCCTACTATGATTATCAAATCTGATAAAGGTTATCAAGCATA
TTTTGTTTTAGAAACGCCAGTCTATGTGACTTCAAAATCAGAATTTAAATCTGTCAAAGCAGCCAAAATA
ATTTCGCAAAATATCCGAGAATATTTTGGAAAGTCTTTGCCAGTTGATCTAACGTGTAATCATTTTGGTA
TTGCTCGCATACCAAGAACGGACAATGTAGAATTTTTTGATCCTAATTACCGTTATTCTTTCAAAGAATG
GCAAGATTGGTCTTTCAAACAAACAGATAATAAGGGCCTTACTCGTTCAAGTCTAACGGTTTTAAGCGGT
ACAGAAGGCAAAAAACAAGTAGATGAACCCTGGTTTAATCTCTTATTGCACGAAACGAAATTTTCAGGAG
AAAAGGGTTTAATAGGGCGTAATAACGTCATGTTTACCCTCTCTTTAGCCTACTTTAGTTCAGGCTATTC
AATCGAAACGTGCGAATATAATATGTTTGAGTTTAATAATCGATTAGATCAACCCTTAGAAGAAAAAGAA
GTAATCAAAATTGTTAGAAGTGCCTATTCAGAAAACTATCAAGGGGCTAATAGGGAATACATTACCATTC
TTTGCAAAGCTTGGGTATCAAGTGATTTAACCAGTAAAGATTTATTTGTCCGTCAAGGGTGGTTTAAATT
CAAGAAAAAAAGAAGCGAACGTCAACGTGTTCATTTGTCAGAATGGAAAGAAGATTTAATGGCTTATATT
AGCGAAAAAAGCGATGTATACAAGCCTTATTTAGTGACGACCAAAAAAGAGATTAGAGAAGTGCTAGGCA
TTCCTGAACGGACATTAGATAAATTGCTGAAGGTACTGAAGGCGAATCAGGAAATTTTCTTTAAGATCAA
ACCAGGAAGAAATGGTGGCATTCAACTTGCTAGTGTTAAATCATTGTTGCTATCGATCATTAAAGTAAAA
AAAGAAGAAAAAGAAAGCTATATAAAGGCGCTGACAAATTCTTTTGACTTAGAGCATACATTCATTCAAG
AGACTTTAAACAAGCTAGCAGAACGCCCTAAAACGGACACACAACTCGATTTGTTTAGCTATGATACAGG
CTGAAAATAAAACCCGCACTATGCCATTACATTTATATCTATGATACGTGTTTGTTTTTTCTTTGCTGTT
TAGCGAATGATTAGCAGAAATATACAGAGTAAGATTTTAATTAATTATTAGGGGGAGAAGGAGAGAGTAG
CCCGGAAACTTTTAGTTGGCTTGGACTGAACGAAGTGAGGGAAAGGCTACTAAAACGTCGAGGGGCAGTG
AGAGCGAAGCGAACACTTGATTTTTTAATTTTCTATCTTTTATAGGTCATTAGAGTATACTTATTTGTCC
TATAAACTATTTAGCAGCATAATAGATTTATTGAATAGGTCATTTAAGTTGAGCATATTAGAGGAGGAAA
ATCTTGGAGAAATATTTGAAGAACCCGATTACATGGATTGGATTAGTTCTTGTGGTTACGTGGTTTTTAA
CTAAAAGTAGTGAATTTTTGATTTTTGGTGTGTGTGTCTTGTTGTTAGTATTTGCTAGTCAAAGTGATTA
AATAGAATTCTCATGTTTGACAGCTTATCATCGGAGCTCCGATGATAAGCTGTCAAACATGAGAATTCCC
GGCTTTAGGTATAGTGTGTATCTCAATCCTTGGTATATTGAAAAGAAAGACTAAAAATTGATAGATTATA
TTTCTTCAGAATGAATGGTATAATGAAGTAATGAGTACTAAACAATCGGAGGTAAAGTGGTGTATAAAAT
TTTAATAGTTGATGATGATCAGGAAATTTTAAAATTAATGAAGACAGCATTAGAAATGAGAAACTATGAA
GTTGCGACGCATCAAAACATTTCACTTCCCTTGGATATTACTGATTTTCAGGGATTTGATTTGATTTTGT
TAGATATCATGATGTCAAATATTGAAGGGACAGAAATTTGTAAAAGGATTCGCAGAGAAATATCAACTCC
AATTATCTTTGTTAGTGCGAAAGATACAGAAGAGGATATTATAAACGGCTTAGGTATTGGTGGGGATGAC
TATATTACTAAGCCTTTTAGCCTTAAACAGTTGGTTGCAAAAGTGGAAGCAAATATAAAGCGAGAGGAAC
GCAATAAACATGCAGTTCATGTTTTTTCAGAGATTCGTAGAGATTTAGGACCAATTACATTTTATTTAGA
AGAAAGGCGAGTCTGTGTCAATGGTCAAACAATTCCACTGACTTGTCGCGAATACGATATTCTTGAATTA
CTATCACAACGAACTTCTAAAGTTTATACGAGAGAGGATATTTATGATGACGTATATGATGAATATTCTA
ATGCACTTTTTCGGTCAATCTCGGAATATATTTATCAGATTAGGAGTAAGTTTGCACCATACGATATTAA
TCCGATAAAAACGGTTCGGGGACTTGGGTATCAGTGGCATGGGTAAAAAATATTCAATGCGTCGACGGAT
ATGGCAAGCTGTCATTGAAATTATCATAGGTACTTGTCTACTTATCCTGTTGTTACTGGGCTTGACTTTC
TTTCTACGACAAATTGGACAAATCAGTGGTTCAGAAACTATTCGTTTATCTTTAGATTCAGATAATTTAA
CTATTTCTGATATCGAACGTGATATGAAACACTACCCATATGATTATATTATTTTTGACAATGATACAAG
TAAAATTTTGGGAGGACATTATGTCAAGTCGGATGTACCTAGTTTTGTAGCTTCAAAACAGTCTTCACAT
AATATTACAGAAGGAGAAATTACTTATACTTATTCAAGCAATAAGCATTTTTCAGTTGTTTTAAGACAAA
ACAGTATGCCTGAATTTACAAATCATACGCTTCGTTCAATTTCTTATAATCAATTTACTTACCTTTTCTT
TTTTCTTGGTGAAATAATACTCATTATTTTTTCTGTCTATCATCTCATTAGAGAATTTTCTAAGAATTTT
CAAGCCGTTCAAAAGATTGCATTGAAGATGGGGGAAATAACTACTTTTCCTGAACAAGAGGAATCAAAAA
TTATTGAATTTGATCAGGTTCTGAATAACTTATATTCGAAAAGTAAGGAGTTAGCTTTCCTTATTGAAGC
GGAGCGTCATGAAAAACATGATTTATCCTTCCAGGTTGCTGCACTTTCACATGATGTTAAGACACCTTTA
ACAGTATTAAAAGGAAATATTGAACTGCTAGAGATGACTGAAGTAAATGAACAACAAGCTGATTTTATTG
AGTCAATGAAAAATAGTTTGACTGTTTTTGACAAGTATTTTAACACAATGATTAGTTATACAAAACTTTT
GAATGATGAAAATGATTACAAAGCGATAATCTCCCTGGAGGATTTTTTGATAGATTTATCAGTTGAGTTG
GAAGAGTTGTCAACAACTTATCAAGTGGATTATCAGCTAGTTAAAAAAACAGATTTAACCACTTTTTACG
GAAATACATTAGCTTTAAGTCGAGCACTTATCAATATCTTTGTTAATGCCTGTCAGTATGCTAAAGAGGG
TGAAAAAATAGTCGGTTTGAGTATTTATGATGATGAAAAATATCTCTATTTTGAAATCTGGAATAATGGT
CATCCTTTTTCTGAACAAGCAAAAAAAAATGCTGGAAAACTATTTTTCACAGAAGATACTGGACGTAGTG
GGAAACACTATGGGATTGGACTATCTTTTGCTCAAGGTGTAGCTTTAAAACATCAAGGAAACTTAATTCT
CAGTAATCCTCAAAAAGGTGGGGCAGAAGTTATCCTAAAAATAAAAAAGTAATTTAGTAATCTCTAAGGA
TTACTTTTTTTGTTTCGGCAAACTATTAACTGGCGAACTACTTACTCTAGCTTCCCGGCAACAATTAATA
GACTGGATGGAGGCGGATAAAGTTGCAGGACCACTTCTGCGCTCGGCCCTTCCGGCTGGCTGGTTTATTG
CTGATAAATCTGGAGCCGGTGAGCGTGGGTCTCGCGGTATCATTGCAGCACTGGGGCCAGATGGTAAGCC
CTCCCGTATCGTAGTTATCTACACGACGGGGAGTCAGGCAACTATGGATGAACGAAATAGACAGATCGCT
GAGATAGGTGCCTCACTGATTAAGCATTGGTAACTGTCAGACCAAGTTTACTCATATATACTTTAGATTG
ATTTAAAACTTCATTTTTAATTTAAAAGGATCTAGGTGAAGATCCTTTTTGATAATCTCATGACCAAAAT
CCCTTAACGTGAGTTTTCGTTCCACTGAGCGTCAGACCCCGTAGAAAAGATCAAAGGATCTTCTTGAGAT
CCTTTTTTTCTGCGCGTAATCTGCTGCTTGCAAACAAAAAAACCACCGCTACCAGCGGTGGTTTGTTTGC
CGGATCAAGAGCTACCAACTCTTTTTCCGAAGGTAACTGGCTTCAGCAGAGCGCAGATACCAAATACTGT
TCTTCTAGTGTAGCCGTAGTTAGGCCACCACTTCAAGAACTCTGTAGCACCGCCTACATACCTCGCTCTG
CTAATCCTGTTACCAGTGGCTGCTGCCAGTGGCGATAAGTCGTGTCTTACCGGGTTGGACTCAAGACGAT
AGTTACCGGATAAGGCGCAGCGGTCGGGCTGAACGGGGGGTTCGTGCACACAGCCCAGCTTGGAGCGAAC
GACCTACACCGAACTGAGATACCTACAGCGTGAGCTATGAGAAAGCGCCACGCTTCCCGAAGGGAGAAAG
GCGGACAGGTATCCGGTAAGCGGCAGGGTCGGAACAGGAGAGCGCACGAGGGAGCTTCCAGGGGGAAACG
CCTGGTATCTTTATAGTCCTGTCGGGTTTCGCCACCTCTGACTTGAGCGTCGATTTTTGTGATGCTCGTC
AGGGGGGCGGAGCCTATGGAAAAACGCCAGCAACGCGGCCTTTTTACGGTTCCTGGCCTTTTGCTGGCCT
TTTGCTCACATGTTCTTTCCTGCGTTATCCCCTGATTCTGTGGATAACCGTATTACCGCCTTTGAGTGAG
CTGATACCGCTCGCCGCAGCCGAACGACCGAGCGCAGCGAGTCAGTGAGCGAGGAAGCGGAAGAGCGCCC
AATACGCAAACCGCCTCTCCCCGCGCGTTGGCCGATTCATTAATGCAGGTTAACCTGGCTTATCGAAAT
Features (pLannotate 1.2.2; 12 found; start..end, strand, type, name):
      1..19      +  promoter       T7 promoter: promoter for bacteriophage T7 RNA polymerase
    219..365     -  CDS            pepN (fragment): AMPN_LACLC - Also known as lap. Experimental evidence at protein level: Swiss-Prot protein existence level 1. Aminopeptidase with broad substrate specificity to several peptides. It has more affinity for oligopeptides than for dipeptides. It plays an essential role in the metabolism, it may be involved in nitrogen supply or protein turnover (By similarity). From Lactococcus lactis subsp. cremoris (Streptococcus cremoris).
    939..1673    +  CDS            erm: ERM_STREE - Experimental evidence at protein level: Swiss-Prot protein existence level 1. This protein produces a dimethylation of the adenine residue at position 2085 in 23S rRNA, resulting in reduced affinity between ribosomes and macrolide-lincosamide-streptogramin B antibiotics. From Streptococcus pneumoniae.
   2002..2283    +  CDS            copR: COPR_STRAG - Protein predicted: Swiss-Prot protein existence level 4. Involved in copy control of plasmid pIP501. From Streptococcus agalactiae.
   2994..4481    +  CDS            repS: REPS_STRPY - Protein predicted: Swiss-Prot protein existence level 4. Essential for replication. From Streptococcus pyogenes.
   4987..5003    +  promoter       tet promoter (fragment): E. coli promoter for tetracycline efflux protein gene
   5010..5026    -  promoter       tet promoter (fragment): E. coli promoter for tetracycline efflux protein gene
   5170..5853    +  CDS            nisR: NISR_LACLL - Protein inferred from homology: Swiss-Prot protein existence level 3. Member of the two-component regulatory system NisK/NisR involved in the regulation of the biosynthesis of lantibiotic nisin. NisR may function as a regulatory protein. From Lactococcus lactis subsp. lactis (Streptococcus lactis).
   5849..7189    +  CDS            nisK: NISK_LACLL - Protein inferred from homology: Swiss-Prot protein existence level 3. Member of the two-component regulatory system NisK/NisR involved in the regulation of the biosynthesis of lantibiotic nisin. NisK may function as a membrane-associated protein kinase that phosphorylates NisR in response to environmental signals. From Lactococcus lactis subsp. lactis (Streptococcus lactis).
   7228..7522    +  CDS            bla(M) (fragment): β-lactamase lacking the signal sequence; bla(M); allows cytosolic expression of β-lactamase
   7694..8282    +  rep_origin     ori: high-copy-number ColE1/pMB1/pBR322/pUC origin of replication
   8465..8518    +  CDS            lacI (fragment): lac repressor; lacI; The lac repressor binds to the lac operator to inhibit transcription in E. coli. This inhibition can be relieved by adding lactose or isopropyl-β-D-thiogalactopyranoside (IPTG).
