[The description below was written by a language model from this plasmid's Addgene catalogue record and pLannotate feature annotations shown in this document.]
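Description:
pMSP3545 is an 8,539 bp empty-backbone shuttle vector for nisin-inducible protein expression in Gram-positive bacteria, built around the NIsin Controlled Expression (NICE) system. It carries two replication systems. A ColE1/pMB1-type origin allows propagation in E. coli. The pAMβ1 replicon, annotated in the sequence as the repS replication gene together with the copR copy-control gene, supports maintenance in Gram-positive hosts such as Enterococcus faecalis. Selection in both backgrounds relies on a single erm gene, which encodes a 23S rRNA methyltransferase conferring erythromycin (MLS-type) resistance. The record lists the plasmid as low copy.

The expression module uses the PnisA promoter, which is named in the catalogue fields but was not picked up as a separate feature in the automated annotation. The plasmid also encodes the nisR and nisK genes, the two-component system that controls this promoter. NisK is the membrane sensor kinase that responds to extracellular nisin, and NisR is the response regulator that then activates PnisA. Because these genes are on the plasmid, induction does not depend on a host strain engineered to supply them. A unique NcoI site lies immediately downstream of the nisA ribosome-binding sequence, so a gene of interest can be cloned as a translational fusion at its start codon. A rho-independent terminator sits between the XbaI and XhoI sites of the polylinker; a short pepN fragment annotated near the polylinker region may be associated with it, though the record does not say so. The T7 promoter and the partial bla, lacI and tet promoter sequences appear to be remnants of parental cloning vectors. The repository notes minor discrepancies between its sequencing and the depositor's sequence, which are not thought to affect function.
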