Addgene plasmid #46888: pMSP3545
Purpose: (Empty Backbone) Gram-Positive Bacterial Shuttle Vector for Nisin-Controlled Inducible Expression
Depositing lab: Gary Dunny. Depositing organization: University of Minnesota. Publication: Improved vectors for nisin-controlled expression in gram-positive bacteria. Bryan EM, Bae T, Kleerebezem M, Dunny GM. Plasmid. 2000 Sep;44(2):183-90. 10.1006/plas.2000.1484 PubMed 10964628.
Backbone
  Vector backbone: pMSP3545
  Backbone size (bp): 8539
  Modifications to backbone: See associated article for detailed construction information
  Vector type: Bacterial Expression ; Nisin-inducible expression; Gram-positive Bacterial Shuttle Vector
  Promoter: PnisA
Growth in bacteria
  Bacterial resistance: Erythromycin, 200 μg/mL
  Growth temperature: 37°C
  Growth strain: DH5alpha
  Growth instructions: For E. coli, grow on Luria Broth (LB) agar containing 300 μg/mL erythromycin or Brain Heart Infusion (BHI) medium containing 100 μg/mL erythromycin. For E. faecalis, grow on BHI containing 10 μg/mL erythromycin.
  Copy number: Low Copy
Gene/Insert
  Cloning method: Restriction Enzyme
  Sequencing primers: 5′ Unknown; 3′ T7; pBR322ori-F (5'-GGGAAACGCCTGGTATCTTT-3')
Resource information
  A portion of this plasmid was derived from a plasmid made by: The pNisA promoter and the nisin-sensing genes come from the Netherlands Dairy Research Institute (NIZO) (de Ruyter, Kuipers, and de Vos, 1996. PMID: 8837421)
Terms and licenses: Academic/Nonprofit Terms; Industry Terms: Not Available to Industry
Depositor comments: This plasmid utilizes the NIsin Controlled Expression (NICE) system. NICE® is a registered trademark of NIZO food research BV, P.O.Box 20, 6710 BA Ede, The Netherlands. pMSP3545 contains the Nisin-inducible PnisA promoter, and the pAMB1 replicon for expression in gram-positive bacteria. It also contains a unique NcoI cleavage site immediately downstream of the nisA ribosomal binding sequence, which may be used for translational fusions, and a rho-independent terminator between the XbaI and XhoI sites of the polylinker. For protein expression in E. faecalis, induce with 10-25 ng/mL nisin (Sigma, N-5764). See associated article for instructions on how to make nisin solution. Addgene's quality control sequencing finds discrepancies with the depositor's provided sequence, but they are not thought to affect plasmid function.
How to cite: pMSP3545 was a gift from Gary Dunny (Addgene plasmid # 46888 ; http://n2t.net/addgene:46888 ; RRID:Addgene_46888)
