>Addgene plasmid #46888 | pMSP3545 | addgene partial sequence | sequence record 68707 | pBR322ori-F 5'-GGGAAACGCCTGGTATCTTT-3'
GGGTTTCGCCACCTCTGACTTGAGCGTCGATTTTTGTGATGCTCGTCAGGGGGGCGGAGCCTATGGAAAA
ACGCCAGCAACGCGGCCTTTTTACGGTTCCTGGCCTTTTGCTGGCCTTTTGCTCACATGTTCTTTCCTGC
GTTATCCCCTGATTCTGTGGATAACCGTATTACCGCCTTTGAGTGAGCTGATACCGCTCGCCGCAGCCGA
ACGACCGAGCGCAGCGAGTCAGTGAGCGAGGAAGCGGAAGAGCGCCCAATACGCAAACCGCCTCTCCCCG
CGCGTTGGCCGATTCATTAATGCAGGTTAACCTGGCTTATCGAAATTAATACGACTCACTATAGGGAGAC
CGGCCTCGAGAAGCTCGCGTTATCGGTCCTTTAATTGGTGGACAAATTTACATTAGTCTCGGACATTCTG
CTCCCGCCCTTATGGGATTTATCTTCCTTATTCTCGCTTTGATTGTTCTATCGAAAGCGAAATCAAACGA
ATAATTTATAAATAAAAAAACCACCTCTAAAAGGTGATTTTTATTTATAAATTACAATTTTTCAGCAATA
TCAGTAATTGCTTTATCAACTGCTGCTTTTTGGCTATCAATCAAAGCAACACGTGCTGTAATTTGTTTAA
TTGCCATTTCAATTGAACGTTTCAAGCCTTGGTTTTCTAATTTTGGTTCAAAGAAAGCTTGAGCTCTCTA
GAACTAGTGGTACCGCATGCCTGCAGTACCCATGGTGAGTGCCTCCTTATAATTTATTTTGTAGTTCCTT
CGAACGAAATCATTGTATCTAACAAACTTCAGAATTTAATCAGAGCCGTTTATTATGCTCGCGTTATCGA
CAATAATATTATTACCAATACTTTCTCAAGATAGAATTAAGACTGTTTTAGATTTGTTAATGTTTCTATT
G
