>Addgene plasmid #46888 | pMSP3545 | addgene partial sequence | sequence record 68982 | NisR-R 5'-GTTTATTGCGTTCCTCTCGC-3'
TTTTGCAACCAACTGTTTAAGGCTAAAAGGCTTAGTAATATAGTCATCCCCACCAATACCTAAGCCGTTT
ATAATATCCTCTTCTGTATCTTTCGCACTAACAAAGATAATTGGAGTTGATATTTCTCTGCGAATCCTTT
TACAAATTTCTGTCCCTTCAATATTTGACATCATGATATCTAACAAAATCAAATCAAATCCCTGAAAATC
AGTAATATCCAAGGGAAGTGAAATGTTTTGATGCGTCGCAACTTCATAGTTTCTCATTTCTAATGCTGTC
TTCATTAATTTTAAAATTTCCTGATCATCATCAACTATTAAAATTTTATACACCACTTTACCTCCGATTG
TTTAGTACTCATTACTTCATTATACCATTCATTCTGAAGAAATATAATCTATCAATTTTTAGTCTTTCTT
TTCAATATACCAAGGATTGAGATACACACTATACCTAAAGCCGGGAATTCTCATGTTTGACAGCTTATCA
TCGGAGCTCCGATGATAAGCTGTCAAACATGAGAATTCTATTTAATCACTTTGACTAGCAAATACTAACA
ACAAGACACACACACCAAAAATCAAAAATTCACTACTTTTAGTTAAAAACCACGTAACCACAAGAACTAA
TCCAATCCATGTAATCGGGTTCTTCAAATATTTCTCCAAGATTTTCCTCCTCTAATATGCTCAACTTAAA
TGACCTATTCAATAAATCTATTATGCTGCTAAATAGTTTATAGGACAAATAAGTATACTCTAATGACCTA
TAAAAGATAGAAAATTAAAAAATCAAGTGTTCGCTTCGCTCTCACTGCCCCTCGACGT
